>Addgene plasmid #240115 | pL6puro-pSV40(4)-pmRevErbA-Venus-NLS-Pest | addgene full sequence | sequence record 481765 | Addgene NGS Result
AATGTAGTCTTATGCAATACTCTTGTAGTCTTGCAACATGGTAACGATGAGTTAGCAACATGCCTTACAA
GGAGAGAAAAAGCACCGTGCATGCCGATTGGTGGAAGTAAGGTGGTACGATCGTGCCTTATTAGGAAGGC
AACAGACGGGTCTGACATGGATTGGACGAACCACTGAATTGCCGCATTGCAGAGATATTGTATTTAAGTG
CCTAGCTCGATACATAAACGGGTCTCTCTGGTTAGACCAGATCTGAGCCTGGGAGCTCTCTGGCTAACTA
GGGAACCCACTGCTTAAGCCTCAATAAAGCTTGCCTTGAGTGCTTCAAGTAGTGTGTGCCCGTCTGTTGT
GTGACTCTGGTAACTAGAGATCCCTCAGACCCTTTTAGTCAGTGTGGAAAATCTCTAGCAGTGGCGCCCG
AACAGGGACTTGAAAGCGAAAGGGAAACCAGAGGAGCTCTCTCGACGCAGGACTCGGCTTGCTGAAGCGC
GCACGGCAAGAGGCGAGGGGCGGCGACTGGTGAGTACGCCAAAAATTTTGACTAGCGGAGGCTAGAAGGA
GAGAGATGGGTGCGAGAGCGTCAGTATTAAGCGGGGGAGAATTAGATCGCGATGGGAAAAAATTCGGTTA
AGGCCAGGGGGAAAGAAAAAATATAAATTAAAACATATAGTATGGGCAAGCAGGGAGCTAGAACGATTCG
CAGTTAATCCTGGCCTGTTAGAAACATCAGAAGGCTGTAGACAAATACTGGGACAGCTACAACCATCCCT
TCAGACAGGATCAGAAGAACTTAGATCATTATATAATACAGTAGCAACCCTCTATTGTGTGCATCAAAGG
ATAGAGATAAAAGACACCAAGGAAGCTTTAGACAAGATAGAGGAAGAGCAAAACAAAAGTAAGACCACCG
CACAGCAAGCGGCCGCTGATCTTCAGACCTGGAGGAGGAGATATGAGGGACAATTGGAGAAGTGAATTAT
ATAAATATAAAGTAGTAAAAATTGAACCATTAGGAGTAGCACCCACCAAGGCAAAGAGAAGAGTGGTGCA
GAGAGAAAAAAGAGCAGTGGGAATAGGAGCTTTGTTCCTTGGGTTCTTGGGAGCAGCAGGAAGCACTATG
GGCGCAGCGTCAATGACGCTGACGGTACAGGCCAGACAATTATTGTCTGGTATAGTGCAGCAGCAGAACA
ATTTGCTGAGGGCTATTGAGGCGCAACAGCATCTGTTGCAACTCACAGTCTGGGGCATCAAGCAGCTCCA
GGCAAGAATCCTGGCTGTGGAAAGATACCTAAAGGATCAACAGCTCCTGGGGATTTGGGGTTGCTCTGGA
AAACTCATTTGCACCACTGCTGTGCCTTGGAATGCTAGTTGGAGTAATAAATCTCTGGAACAGATTTGGA
ATCACACGACCTGGATGGAGTGGGACAGAGAAATTAACAATTACACAAGCTTAATACACTCCTTAATTGA
AGAATCGCAAAACCAGCAAGAAAAGAATGAACAAGAATTATTGGAATTAGATAAATGGGCAAGTTTGTGG
AATTGGTTTAACATAACAAATTGGCTGTGGTATATAAAATTATTCATAATGATAGTAGGAGGCTTGGTAG
GTTTAAGAATAGTTTTTGCTGTACTTTCTATAGTGAATAGAGTTAGGCAGGGATATTCACCATTATCGTT
TCAGACCCACCTCCCAACCCCGAGGGGACCCGACAGGCCCGAAGGAATAGAAGAAGAAGGTGGAGAGAGA
GACAGAGACAGATCCATTCGATTAGTGAACGGATCTCGACGGTATCGCTAGCTTTTAAAAGAAAAGGGGG
GATTGGGGGGTACAGTGCAGGGGAAAGAATAGTAGACATAATAGCAACAGACATACAAACTAAAGAATTA
CAAAAACAAATTACAAAAATTCAAAATTTTACTAGTGATTATCGGATCAACTTTGTATAGAAAAGTTGCC
CTCTCTCTATGAGGACCTCAGAGCACTTTCCCTTTGTTCTCCTTTTTATTTCCCAGACAAAGGGAAATGA
CTCACCCCAAAGTCACTTGAGTGGGCAGTGTGGTGTCATATAAGCAAACAGGGAGTCCCTAGGGATATCC
CCGTGCTATGCCAGTCCTACCCGTGGGGGCTGGGGTTAGGGTGAAGAAGAGAAAGGGGTTTTATTTACAC
TGCTTGTCGCCCACCTTGTCACCATAGCAAAAGATGCTTAAGTTCTTGATTTAAGGGAAATCTCTCCTCC
CAGCTTGTCTTTCTCCCCCTAGTCACCACTAACCTCAGGGTGAGGTCAGTTCTCCAATCACGTGAAGCTC
TCACGTTTGCTAGGTTTGCAGAAAGGGCCTTTTAGCTTTGATCTTCCACGGAGCAGTAAAGCTTGCCAGG
CCCTCCCCAGGAATTCACATGCCCTTGCCATACAAGGCTTTCCAAACACGCCACCCTGACTCTTCAGAAA
ACCCCACCCCAGTCCACTTTCAGCTCCTCCCCGCTGCCAGCAAGCACTTTTGCAAAGCAGAAAAGGAATA
GGCACACTCCACCTACATTGTCAGTAGACTACAAATCCCAACAATCCTGGCGGTGCGCAGGCGCACAGAT
CTCAACGTGCCGGCTGCTGGAAAAGTGTGTCACTGGGGCACGAGGCGCTCCCTGGAATCACATGGTACCC
TGTGGAATGTGTGTCAGTTAGGGTGTGGAAAGTCCCCAGGCTCCCCAGCAGGCAGAAGTATGCAAAGCAT
GCATCTCAATTAGTCAGCAACCAGGTGTGGAAAGTCCCCAGGCTCCCCAGCAGGCAGAAGTATGCAAAGC
ATGCATCTCAATTAGTCAGCAACCATAGTCCCGCCCCTAACTCCGCCCATCCCGCCCCTAACTCCGCCCA
GTTCCGCCCATTCTCCGCCCCATGGCTGACTAATTTTTTTTATTTATGCAGAGGCCGAGGCCGCCTCTGC
CTCTGAGCTATTCCAGAAGTAGTGAGGAGGCTTTTTTGGAGGCCTAGGCTTTTGCAAAAAGCTCGGTACC
TGCTCCAGTGCCGCGTGCGGCCCGGGAACCCTGGGCTGCTGGCGCCTGCGCAGAGCCCTCTGTCCCAGGG
AAAGGCTCGGGCAAAAGGCGGTTGAGATTGGCAGAGTGAAATATTACTGCTGAGGAAACGTAGCAGGGCA
CACGTCTCTCTTTGCGTCCTGGTGCCTCATTTCTCCATCACCTACTTACTTCCTGGTTGCAGCTTCTCTT
CCTTTGGGACTTTTGCACCCGGAGCTCCAGATTCATTACCCTGCTTCACTGCGGAGCCTTCAGGAGTGGC
ATCCGGTGCACTGCAGAGACCCGACTCTCCTTGCTACCTTATAGCCAGAACTGCTGCAGGCTGATTCTTC
ACACACACACTCTCTGCTCTTCCCATGCAAATCAGATCTCAGGTGCCTCAGCGTCCTACCCTTCTGGAGG
GCTGCAGTATAGCCACCCCAAGACCTTACTGCTCAGTGCCTGGAATCCTGATTGCGAACTGCGGGGCTCA
CTCGTCTCCCTCAGCCATTGCCCAGGGGGCGAGAGAGGCCATCACAACCTCCAGTTTGTGTCAAGGTCCA
GTTTGAATGACCGCTTTCAGCTGGTGAAGACATGACGACCCTGGACTCCAATAACAACACAGGTACTGAG
ATTCTTATCTTTGCTCAGGGCTCACATGGCTGCAGAGCCGGGCCCACGTGCTGCATTTGTTTTCATTCAG
TAGAAGCCGTGGCCGCCATCTCATTGGTCATTGCCTCCCGGCCTCGTTACATAATGAGCTCCGCCCCTCA
AGTTGCCGGAGCAACGCTTGTCGCCTTCTCTCCTCCCCTCAGTTGTCCCGGCCCAGCTTGGTTTTAGGGC
CAGCCTACGACCCAGGACGCCCGGGAGGGGCGGGGCGAGGGCGGGGTTTTCCTTGCGACAGAAGGGAAGC
GGAGAAGGCGGTGCTTCGAGTTCCGGGGTTCCTCGTTGGGGTGCCACGTGCGAGGGGCACACGTGGAGTG
GGGACGTGAGGCCAGCTGAGGGCCAGGCTCCCGCCCCGCCCTTCTCCGCCTAGATCTGGGTGAAGCTGGG
CTGACTCACCGCCCCCGCCTGGCTTCTTTTCCTCTCAGAAAATAACCCATCCTCCAACCCAGCCGTGAAA
CCATAGCCGGGTAACCATTCTGTGACTTATTTTACAGGCAGGGTTCACCCTGACCAACCTTGAGCTATTT
TAAGGTTGCCCTGCCTGGTTTAGTGTGTGTCAGTGGGTGAGCAAGACATGTGCTTCTGTCGACTCGGTGG
CATGGCATGTGTCACCTCACACACGTGTCTGAGGATCCTCCCCTTTCCCCACTCCACCCATGGCCGGCCA
GGCTAAGTACTTGGCAGAGGTGTGGCAGACAAGTGGCCCTTCTCTTCTGTGCATACCACAGGAGCCGAAT
CACCTGGCCCGCAATGTAACCAGAGGGACAGAGCCGCTGGCTGAGTGGCTATAGAGCTAAAGTTACCACC
GGGCTGAGAAGGAAGGGGAATTCCTAAATCCCTAGAATGGATACTTTGTTTCTCCCTTTCATCTCCTGCA
ACTCATCTGAGTCTTATCTGTCACATTTCTAAGTCTCTTGTGACTCATCTCTCAGAGGCCAGAGCCAGGC
TGAACAGAGAGTCCTTCCCTGCAGTACTCTATGAGAATATGTCTTTGGGTGTTCTCTTATTTAGGTGGTG
TTATCACCTACATTGGCTCTAGTGGCTCCTCCCCGAGCCGGACCAGCCCGGAGTCCCTCTACAGTGACAG
CTCCAATGGCAGCTTCCAGTCCCTGACTCAAGGTTGTCCCACATACTTCCCACCATCAACGCGTGTGAGC
AAGGGCGAGGAGCTGTTCACCGGGGTGGTGCCCATCCTGGTCGAGCTGGACGGCGACGTAAACGGCCACA
AGTTCAGCGTGTCCGGCGAGGGCGAGGGCGATGCCACCTACGGCAAGCTGACCCTGAAGCTGATCTGCAC
CACCGGCAAGCTGCCCGTGCCCTGGCCCACCCTCGTGACCACCCTGGGCTACGGCCTGCAGTGCTTCGCC
CGCTACCCCGACCACATGAAGCAGCACGACTTCTTCAAGTCCGCCATGCCCGAAGGCTACGTCCAGGAGC
GCACCATCTTCTTCAAGGACGACGGCAACTACAAGACCCGCGCCGAGGTGAAGTTCGAGGGCGACACCCT
GGTGAACCGCATCGAGCTGAAGGGCATCGACTTCAAGGAGGACGGCAACATCCTGGGGCACAAGCTGGAG
TACAACTACAACAGCCACAACGTCTATATCACCGCCGACAAGCAGAAGAACGGCATCAAGGCCAACTTCA
AGATCCGCCACAACATCGAGGACGGCGGCGTGCAGCTCGCCGACCACTACCAGCAGAACACCCCCATCGG
CGACGGCCCCGTGCTGCTGCCCGACAACCACTACCTGAGCTACCAGTCCGCCCTGAGCAAAGACCCCAAC
GAGAAGCGCGATCACATGGTCCTGCTGGAGTTCGTGACCGCCGCCGGGATCACTCTCGGCATGGACGAGC
TGTACAAATCTAGACCTCCAAAAAAGAAGAGAAAGGTAGAAGACCCCTTGTACAAGAGCCATGGCTTCCC
GCCGGCTGTGGCTGCTCAGGATGATGGCACGCTGCCCATGTCCTGTGCCCAGGAGAGCGGGATGGACCGT
CACCCTGCAGCCTGTGCTCCTGCTAGGATCAATGTGTGACTCGAGCCCGCCCGGCCGGCCTTCTGCCGCT
GCCCCCTTGTACAGAATCGAACTCTGCACTTCTCTCTCCTTTACGAGACGAAAAGGAAAAGCAAACCAGA
ATCTTATTTATATTGTTATAAAATATTCCAAGATGAGCCTCTGGCCCCCTGAGCCTTCTTGTAAATAACT
CTTCCCCCACCCCCACCGCCATGCTCCCATCCTCCCCTATTTAAACCACTCTTGCTCTCTCCACCCTCCT
CTGGCCCCTCGATTTGTTCTGTTCCTGTCTCAAATCCAATAGTTCACAGCTGACAAGTTTGTACAAAAAA
GCAGGCTTTCTACCGGGTAGGGGAGGCGCTTTTCCCAAGGCAGTCTGGAGCATGCGCTTTAGCAGCCCCG
CTGGGCACTTGGCGCTACACAAGTGGCCTCTGGCCTCGCACACATTCCACATCCACCGGTAGGCGCCAAC
CGGCTCCGTTCTTTGGTGGCCCCTTCGCGCCACCTTCTACTCCTCCCCTAGTCAGGAAGTTCCCCCCCGC
CCCGCAGCTCGCGTCGTGCAGGACGTGACAAATGGAAGTAGCACGTCTCACTAGTCTCGTGCAGATGGAC
AGCACCGCTGAGCAATGGAAGCGGGTAGGCCTTTGGGGCAGCGGCCAATAGCAGCTTTGCTCCTTCGCTT
TCTGGGCTCAGAGGCTGGGAAGGGGTGGGTCCGGGGGCGGGCTCAGGGGCGGGCTCAGGGGCGGGGCGGG
CGCCCGAAGGTCCTCCGGAGGCCCGGCATTCTGCACGCTTCAAAAGCGCACGTCTGCCGCGCTGTTCTCC
TCTTCCTCATCTCCGGGCCTTTCGACCTGCCACCATGACCGAGTACAAGCCCACGGTGCGCCTCGCCACC
CGCGACGACGTCCCCAGGGCCGTACGCACCCTCGCCGCCGCGTTCGCCGACTACCCCGCCACGCGCCACA
CCGTCGATCCGGACCGCCACATCGAGCGGGTCACCGAGCTGCAAGAACTCTTCCTCACGCGCGTCGGGCT
CGACATCGGCAAGGTGTGGGTCGCGGACGACGGCGCCGCGGTGGCGGTCTGGACCACGCCGGAGAGCGTC
GAAGCGGGGGCGGTGTTCGCCGAGATCGGCCCGCGCATGGCCGAGTTGAGCGGTTCCCGGCTGGCCGCGC
AGCAACAGATGGAAGGCCTCCTGGCGCCGCACCGGCCCAAGGAGCCCGCGTGGTTCCTGGCCACCGTCGG
CGTCTCGCCCGACCACCAGGGCAAGGGTCTGGGCAGCGCCGTCGTGCTCCCCGGAGTGGAGGCGGCCGAG
CGCGCCGGGGTGCCCGCCTTCCTGGAGACCTCCGCGCCCCGCAACCTCCCCTTCTACGAGCGGCTCGGCT
TCACCGTCACCGCCGACGTCGAGGTGCCCGAAGGACCGCGCACCTGGTGCATGACCCGCAAGCCCGGTGC
CTGAACCCAGCTTTCTTGTACAAAGTGGTGATAATCGAATTCCGATAATCAACCTCTGGATTACAAAATT
TGTGAAAGATTGACTGGTATTCTTAACTATGTTGCTCCTTTTACGCTATGTGGATACGCTGCTTTAATGC
CTTTGTATCATGCTATTGCTTCCCGTATGGCTTTCATTTTCTCCTCCTTGTATAAATCCTGGTTGCTGTC
TCTTTATGAGGAGTTGTGGCCCGTTGTCAGGCAACGTGGCGTGGTGTGCACTGTGTTTGCTGACGCAACC
CCCACTGGTTGGGGCATTGCCACCACCTGTCAGCTCCTTTCCGGGACTTTCGCTTTCCCCCTCCCTATTG
CCACGGCGGAACTCATCGCCGCCTGCCTTGCCCGCTGCTGGACAGGGGCTCGGCTGTTGGGCACTGACAA
TTCCGTGGTGTTGTCGGGGAAGCTGACGTCCTTTCCATGGCTGCTCGCCTGTGTTGCCACCTGGATTCTG
CGCGGGACGTCCTTCTGCTACGTCCCTTCGGCCCTCAATCCAGCGGACCTTCCTTCCCGCGGCCTGCTGC
CGGCTCTGCGGCCTCTTCCGCGTCTTCGCCTTCGCCCTCAGACGAGTCGGATCTCCCTTTGGGCCGCCTC
CCCGCATCGGGAATTCCCGCGGTTCGCTTTAAGACCAATGACTTACAAGGCAGCTGTAGATCTTAGCCAC
TTTTTAAAAGAAAAGGGGGGACTGGAAGGGCTAATTCACTCCCAACGAAGACAAGATCTGCTTTTTGCTT
GTACTGGGTCTCTCTGGTTAGACCAGATCTGAGCCTGGGAGCTCTCTGGCTAACTAGGGAACCCACTGCT
TAAGCCTCAATAAAGCTTGCCTTGAGTGCTTCAAGTAGTGTGTGCCCGTCTGTTGTGTGACTCTGGTAAC
TAGAGATCCCTCAGACCCTTTTAGTCAGTGTGGAAAATCTCTAGCAGTAGTAGTTCATGTCATCTTATTA
TTCAGTATTTATAACTTGCAAAGAAATGAATATCAGAGAGTGAGAGGAACTTGTTTATTGCAGCTTATAA
TGGTTACAAATAAAGCAATAGCATCACAAATTTCACAAATAAAGCATTTTTTTCACTGCATTCTAGTTGT
GGTTTGTCCAAACTCATCAATGTATCTTATCATGTCTGGCTCTAGCTATCCCGCCCCTAACTCCGCCCAT
CCCGCCCCTAACTCCGCCCAGTTCCGCCCATTCTCCGCCCCATGGCTGACTAATTTTTTTTATTTATGCA
GAGGCCGAGGCCGCCTCGGCCTCTGAGCTATTCCAGAAGTAGTGAGGAGGCTTTTTTGGAGGCCTAGGGA
CGTACCCAATTCGCCCTATAGTGAGTCGTATTACGCGCGCTCACTGGCCGTCGTTTTACAACGTCGTGAC
TGGGAAAACCCTGGCGTTACCCAACTTAATCGCCTTGCAGCACATCCCCCTTTCGCCAGCTGGCGTAATA
GCGAAGAGGCCCGCACCGATCGCCCTTCCCAACAGTTGCGCAGCCTGAATGGCGAATGGG
[124 nt withheld, positions 8671-8794]
C
[91 nt withheld, positions 8796-8886]
A
[49 nt withheld, positions 8888-8936]
CCTTTGACGTTGGAGTCCACGTTCTTT
[37 nt withheld, positions 8964-9000]
ACCCTATCTCGGTCTATTCTTTTGATTTATAAGGGATTTTGCCGATTTCGGCCTATTGGTTAAAAAATGA
GCTGATTTAACAAAAATTTAACGCGAATTTTAACAAAATATTAACGCTTACAATTTAGGTGGCACTTTTC
GGGGAAATGTGCGCGGAACCCCTATTTGTTTATTTTTCTAAATACATTCAAATATGTATCCGCTCATGAG
ACAATAACCCTGATAAATGCTTCAATAATATTGAAAAAGGAAGAGTATGAGTATTCAACATTTCCGTGTC
GCCCTTATTCCCTTTTTTGCGGCATTTTGCCTTCCTGTTTTTGCTCACCCAGAAACGCTGGTGAAAGTAA
AAGATGCTGAAGATCAGTTGGGTGCACGAGTGGGTTACATCGAACTGGATCTCAACAGCGGTAAGATCCT
TGAGAGTTTTCGCCCCGAAGAACGTTTTCCAATGATGAGCACTTTTAAAGTTCTGCTATGTGGCGCGGTA
TTATCCCGTATTGACGCCGGGCAAGAGCAACTCGGTCGCCGCATACACTATTCTCAGAATGACTTGGTTG
AGTACTCACCAGTCACAGAAAAGCATCTTACGGATGGCATGACAGTAAGAGAATTATGCAGTGCTGCCAT
AACCATGAGTGATAACACTGCGGCCAACTTACTTCTGACAACGATCGGAGGACCGAAGGAGCTAACCGCT
TTTTTGCACAACATGGGGGATCATGTAACTCGCCTTGATCGTTGGGAACCGGAGCTGAATGAAGCCATAC
CAAACGACGAGCGTGACACCACGATGCCTGTAGCAATGGCAACAACGTTGCGCAAACTATTAACTGGCGA
ACTACTTACTCTAGCTTCCCGGCAACAATTAATAGACTGGATGGAGGCGGATAAAGTTGCAGGACCACTT
CTGCGCTCGGCCCTTCCGGCTGGCTGGTTTATTGCTGATAAATCTGGAGCCGGTGAGCGTGGGTCTCGCG
GTATCATTGCAGCACTGGGGCCAGATGGTAAGCCCTCCCGTATCGTAGTTATCTACACGACGGGGAGTCA
GGCAACTATGGATGAACGAAATAGACAGATCGCTGAGATAGGTGCCTCACTGATTAAGCATTGGTAACTG
TCAGACCAAGTTTACTCATATATACTTTAGATTGATTTAAAACTTCATTTTTAATTTAAAAGGATCTAGG
TGAAGATCCTTTTTGATAATCTCATGACCAAAATCCCTTAACGTGAGTTTTCGTTCCACTGAGCGTCAGA
CCCCGTAGAAAAGATCAAAGGATCTTCTTGAGATCCTTTTTTTCTGCGCGTAATCTGCTGCTTGCAAACA
AAAAAACCACCGCTACCAGCGGTGGTTTGTTTGCCGGATCAAGAGCTACCAACTCTTTTTCCGAAGGTAA
CTGGCTTCAGCAGAGCGCAGATACCAAATACTGTTCTTCTAGTGTAGCCGTAGTTAGGCCACCACTTCAA
GAACTCTGTAGCACCGCCTACATACCTCGCTCTGCTAATCCTGTTACCAGTGGCTGCTGCCAGTGGCGAT
AAGTCGTGTCTTACCGGGTTGGACTCAAGACGATAGTTACCGGATAAGGCGCAGCGGTCGGGCTGAACGG
GGGGTTCGTGCACACAGCCCAGCTTGGAGCGAACGACCTACACCGAACTGAGATACCTACAGCGTGAGCT
ATGAGAAAGCGCCACGCTTCCCGAAGAGAGAAAGGCGGACAGGTATCCGGTAAGCGGCAGGGTCGGAACA
GGAGAGCGCACGAGGGAGCTTCCAGGGGGAAACGCCTGGTATCTTTATAGTCCTGTCGGGTTTCGCCACC
TCTGACTTGAGCGTCGATTTTTGTGATGCTCGTCAGGGGGGCGGAGCCTATGGAAAAACGCCAGCAACGC
GGCCTTTTTACGGTTCCTGGCCTTTTGCTGGCCTTTTGCTCACATGTTCTTTCCTGCGTTATCCCCTGAT
TCTGTGGATAACCGTATTACCGCCTTTGAGTGAGCTGATACCGCTCGCCGCAGCCGAACGACCGAGCGCA
GCGAGTCAGTGAGCGAGGAAGCGGAAGAGCGCCCAATACGCAAACCGCCTCTCCCCGCGCGTTGGCCGAT
TCATTAATGCAGCTGGCACGACAGGTTTCCCGACTGGAAAGCGGGCAGTGAGCGCAACGCAATTAATGTG
AGTTAGCTCACTCATTAGGCACCCCAGGCTTTACACTTTATGCTTCCGGCTCGTATGTTGTGTGGAATTG
TGAGCGGATAACAATTTCACACAGGAAACAGCTATGACCATGATTACGCCAAGCGCGCAATTAACCCTCA
CTAAAGGGAACAAAAGCTGGAGCTGCAAGCTT
Features (pLannotate 1.2.2; 34 found; start..end, strand, type, name):
      3..229     +  promoter       RSV promoter: Rous sarcoma virus enhancer/promoter
    230..410     +  LTR            5' LTR (truncated): truncated 5' long terminal repeat (LTR) from HIV-1
    457..582     +  misc_feature   HIV-1 Ψ: packaging signal of human immunodeficiency virus type 1
    566..929     +  CDS            HIV-1 gag (fragment): gag protein from human immunodeficiency virus 1; gag
   1075..1308    +  misc_feature   RRE: The Rev response element (RRE) of HIV-1 allows for Rev-dependent mRNA export from the nucleus to the cytoplasm.
   1685..1785    +  CDS            Rev (fragment): human immunodeficiency virus 1 (HIV-1) Rev protein; rev; enhances nuclear export of unspliced and incompletely spliced viral mRNAs
   1803..1920    +  misc_feature   cPPT/CTS: central polypurine tract and central termination sequence of HIV-1
   1938..1958    +  protein_bind   attB4: mutant version of attB; core recombination site for the Gateway® BP reaction BP Clonase™
   2669..2998    +  promoter       SV40 promoter: SV40 enhancer and early promoter
   4684..4818    +  CDS            Nr1d1 (fragment): NR1D1_MOUSE - Also known as Ear1. Experimental evidence at protein level: Swiss-Prot protein existence level 1. Transcriptional repressor which coordinates circadian rhythm and metabolic pathways in a heme-dependent manner. Integral component of the complex transcription machinery that governs circadian rhythmicity and forms a critical negative limb of the circadian clock by directly repressing the expression of core clock components ARTNL/BMAL1, CLOCK and CRY1. Also regulates genes involved in metabolic functions, including lipid and bile acid metabolism, adipogenesis, gluconeogenesis and the
   4825..5538    +  CDS            Venus: Venus is a basic (constitutively fluorescent) yellow fluorescent protein published in 2002, derived from Aequorea victoria. It is reported to be a rapidly-maturing weak dimer with moderate acid sensitivity.
   5548..5568    +  CDS            SV40 NLS: nuclear localization signal of SV40 (simian virus 40) large T antigen
   5587..5707    +  CDS            d1EGFP (fragment): EGFP destabilized by fusion to a mutated version of residues 422-461 of mouse ornithine decarboxylase, giving an in vivo half-life of ~1 hour mammalian codon-optimized
   5716..5811    -  CDS            THRA (fragment): THA_HUMAN - Also known as EAR7, ERBA1, NR1A1, THRA1, THRA2. Experimental evidence at protein level: Swiss-Prot protein existence level 1. [Isoform Alpha-2]: Does not bind thyroid hormone and functions as a weak dominant negative inhibitor of thyroid hormone action. From Homo sapiens (Human).
   6003..6027    +  protein_bind   attB1: mutant version of attB; recombination site for the Gateway® BP reaction BP Clonase™
   6035..6534    +  promoter       PGK promoter: mouse phosphoglycerate kinase 1 promoter
   6545..7144    +  CDS            PuroR: puromycin N-acetyltransferase; pac from Streptomyces alboniger; confers resistance to puromycin
   7145..7169    -  protein_bind   attB2: mutant version of attB; recombination site for the Gateway® BP reaction BP Clonase™
   7187..7775    +  misc_feature   WPRE: woodchuck hepatitis virus posttranscriptional regulatory element
   7842..7861    +  misc_feature   cPPT/CTS (fragment): central polypurine tract and central termination sequence of HIV-1
   7863..8096    +  LTR            3' LTR (ΔU3): self-inactivating 3' long terminal repeat (LTR) from HIV-1
   8168..8289    +  polyA_signal   SV40 poly(A) signal: SV40 polyadenylation signal
   8329..8464    +  rep_origin     SV40 ori: SV40 origin of replication
   8485..8503    -  promoter       T7 promoter: promoter for bacteriophage T7 RNA polymerase
   8511..8666    +  CDS            lacZα (fragment): LacZα fragment of β-galactosidase; lacZ fragment
   8671..9099    +  rep_origin     f1 ori (sequence partly withheld): f1 bacteriophage origin of replication; arrow indicates direction of (+) strand synthesis
   9152..9256    +  promoter       AmpR promoter: bla
   9257..10117   +  CDS            AmpR: β-lactamase; bla; confers resistance to ampicillin, carbenicillin, and related antibiotics
  10288..10876   +  rep_origin     ori: high-copy-number ColE1/pMB1/pBR322/pUC origin of replication
  11059..11151   +  CDS            lacI (fragment): lac repressor; lacI; The lac repressor binds to the lac operator to inhibit transcription in E. coli. This inhibition can be relieved by adding lactose or isopropyl-β-D-thiogalactopyranoside (IPTG).
  11164..11185   +  protein_bind   CAP binding site: CAP binding activates transcription in the presence of cAMP. E. coli catabolite activator protein
  11200..11230   +  promoter       lac promoter: promoter for the E. coli lac operon
  11234..11256   +  protein_bind   lac operator (fragment): The lac repressor binds to the lac operator to inhibit transcription in E. coli. This inhibition can be relieved by adding lactose or isopropyl-β-D-thiogalactopyranoside (IPTG). lac repressor encoded by lacI
  11299..11317   +  promoter       T3 promoter: promoter for bacteriophage T3 RNA polymerase
