[The description below was written by a language model from this plasmid's Addgene catalogue record and pLannotate feature annotations shown in this document.]
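Description:
pL6puro-pSV40(4)-pmRevErbA-Venus-NLS-Pest is a third-generation-style, self-inactivating lentiviral transfer plasmid of about 11.3 kb built on a pLenti6-puromycin backbone. It serves as a yellow fluorescent reporter of circadian rhythm in mammalian cells. In bacteria it is maintained through a high-copy ColE1/pUC origin and ampicillin resistance, and it also carries an f1 origin. The viral portion consists of an RSV promoter fused to a truncated HIV-1 5' LTR, the Ψ packaging signal with a gag fragment, the RRE, cPPT/CTS, WPRE and a ΔU3 3' LTR. An SV40 poly(A) signal and SV40 origin follow the 3' LTR. Gateway attB4, attB1 and attB2 sites flank the cargo modules, which suggests a modular recombination assembly.

The reporter cassette lies between attB4 and attB1. It contains murine Nr1d1 (REV-ERBα) promoter sequence that extends into a short piece of the Nr1d1 coding region, followed directly by Venus, an SV40 nuclear localisation signal and a PEST degron derived from mouse ornithine decarboxylase. The NLS concentrates the signal in the nucleus, which helps single-cell imaging and tracking. The PEST sequence shortens the protein's half-life so that fluorescence follows the rhythmic activity of the promoter. An SV40 enhancer/early promoter and origin element was inserted within the upstream region, at a KpnI site, to raise expression. A short antisense match annotated as THRA sits just downstream of the reporter and probably reflects retained genomic sequence from the Nr1d1 locus. A separate mouse PGK promoter drives the puromycin resistance gene for selection of transduced cells. The depositor notes that in U2OS cells the related SV40(3) and JeT variants report circadian rhythms better than this version.
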