Addgene plasmid #240115: pL6puro-pSV40(4)-pmRevErbA-Venus-NLS-Pest
Purpose: A lentiviral (yellow) fluorescent reporter of circadian rhythm, based on the murine Nr1d1-gene (REVERBa protein), expression enhanced by SV40 promoter.
Depositing lab: Achim Kramer. Depositing organization: Charite Universitaetsmedizin Berlin. Publication: A lentiviral fluorescent reporter to study circadian rhythms in single cells. Gabriel CH, Lehmann L, Ahlburg J, Achim Kramer A. bioRxiv 2025.06.30.661926 10.1101/2025.06.30.661926.
Backbone
  Vector backbone: pLenti6-puromycin
  Backbone manufacturer: VectorBuilder
  Vector type: Lentiviral
  Selectable markers: Puromycin
Growth in bacteria
  Bacterial resistance: Ampicillin, 100 μg/mL
  Growth temperature: 37°C
  Growth strain: NEB Stable
  Copy number: Unknown
Gene/Insert
  Gene/Insert name: murine Nr1d1 promoter+Venus-NLS-Pest-Reporter (alt name: mREVERBa promoter)
  Species: M. musculus (mouse)
  Mutation: added SV40-Enhancer+Ori
  Entrez Gene: Nr1d1 (a.k.a. A530070C09Rik)
  Cloning method: Restriction Enzyme; 5′ cloning site KpnI (not destroyed); 3′ cloning site KpnI (not destroyed)
  Sequencing primers: 5′ ctgggacagagggctct; 3′ TCCAATGGCAGCTTCCAGTC
Resource information
  A portion of this plasmid was derived from a plasmid made by: Nagoshi et al. 2004 (doi: 10.1016/j.cell.2004.11.015, PMID: 15550250)
Terms and licenses: Academic/Nonprofit Terms; Industry Terms: Not Available to Industry
Depositor comments: Insertion of SV40 Enhancer + Ori. From our analysis in U2OS cells, SV40(3) and JeT variants are superior in reporting circadian rhythms. Please visit https://doi.org/10.1101/2025.06.30.661926 for bioRxiv preprint.
How to cite: pL6puro-pSV40(4)-pmRevErbA-Venus-NLS-Pest was a gift from Achim Kramer (Addgene plasmid # 240115 ; http://n2t.net/addgene:240115 ; RRID:Addgene_240115)
